Addgene plasmid #128957: pTAMAHISTEV_Ab-PiuA
Purpose: expresses Acinetobacter baumannii PiuA in E. coli
Depositing lab: James Naismith. Depositing organization: University of St. Andrews. Publication: Structure and Function of the PiuA and PirA Siderophore-Drug Receptors from Pseudomonas aeruginosa and Acinetobacter baumannii. Moynie L, Luscher A, Rolo D, Pletzer D, Tortajada A, Weingart H, Braun Y, Page MG, Naismith JH, Kohler T. Antimicrob Agents Chemother. 2017 Mar 24;61(4). pii: AAC.02531-16. doi: 10.1128/AAC.02531-16. Print 2017 Apr. PubMed 28137795.
Backbone
  Vector backbone: pTAMAHISTEV
  Backbone size w/o insert (bp): 5566
  Total vector size (bp): 7704
  Vector type: Bacterial Expression
Growth in bacteria
  Bacterial resistance: Ampicillin, 100 μg/mL
  Growth temperature: 37°C
  Growth strain: DH5alpha
  Copy number: Unknown
Gene/Insert
  Gene/Insert name: TonB-dependent siderophore receptor (alt names: A1S_0474; Ab-PiuA)
  Species: Acinetobacter baumannii ATCC 19606
  Insert size (bp): 2359
  Mutation: Signal peptide sequence has been removed
  GenBank ID: EEX03505.1
  Promoter: T7
  Tag / fusion protein: TEV protease cleavable 7xHis (N terminal on backbone); TamA (N terminal on backbone)
  Cloning method: Restriction Enzyme; 5′ cloning site NcoI (not destroyed); 3′ cloning site BamHI (not destroyed)
  Sequencing primers: 5′ T7 promoter; 3′ T7 terminator
Terms and licenses: Academic/Nonprofit Terms; Industry Terms: Not Available to Industry
Depositor comments: pTAMAHISTEV vector has been obtained by replacing pelB signal peptide of pEPELBHISTEV (courtesy of Dr. Huanting Liu, University St Andrews) by tamA signal peptide
How to cite: pTAMAHISTEV_Ab-PiuA was a gift from James Naismith (Addgene plasmid # 128957 ; http://n2t.net/addgene:128957 ; RRID:Addgene_128957)
