[The description below was written by a language model from this plasmid's Addgene catalogue record and pLannotate feature annotations shown in this document.]
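Description:
pTAMAHISTEV_Ab-PiuA is a 7.7 kb bacterial expression plasmid for producing the Acinetobacter baumannii (ATCC 19606) TonB-dependent siderophore receptor PiuA (A1S_0474) in E. coli. The pTAMAHISTEV backbone is a pET-style vector that, according to the depositor, was derived from pEPELBHISTEV by swapping the pelB signal peptide for the signal peptide of TamA. It replicates through a ColE1/pMB1-type origin accompanied by the pBR322 bom and rop elements, which generally moderates copy number (the record lists copy number as unknown). It is selected with ampicillin via the β-lactamase gene. An f1 origin is also present, and the short tetracycline-resistance fragments are non-functional remnants of the pBR322 lineage.

Expression is driven by a T7 promoter followed by a lac operator and the T7 gene 10 ribosome binding site, with a plasmid-borne lacI gene supplying repressor. Transcription therefore depends on T7 RNA polymerase in the host and is inducible with IPTG, ending at the T7 terminator. The insert was cloned between NcoI and BamHI with its native signal peptide removed, so the mature receptor is fused behind the backbone-encoded TamA signal peptide, a His tag (catalogued as 7xHis) and a TEV protease cleavage site. This arrangement should direct export of the protein across the inner membrane toward the outer membrane, allow metal-affinity purification, and permit tag removal with TEV protease. Fragmentary His-tag and T7 gene 10-related matches are annotated between the insert and the terminator, probably residual vector sequence; the record does not indicate that they are part of the expressed protein. The associated publication concerns the structure and function of PiuA and PirA siderophore-drug receptors, which fits use of this plasmid for producing recombinant protein for such studies.
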