Features (pLannotate 1.2.2; 20 found; start..end, strand, type, name):
      1..25      +  protein_bind   lac operator: The lac repressor binds to the lac operator to inhibit transcription in E. coli. This inhibition can be relieved by adding lactose or isopropyl-β-D-thiogalactopyranoside (IPTG). lac repressor encoded by lacI
     40..62      +  RBS            RBS: efficient ribosome binding site from bacteriophage T7 gene 10 (Olins and Rangwala, 1989)
    151..168     +  CDS            6xHis: 6xHis affinity tag
    193..213     +  CDS            TEV site: tobacco etch virus (TEV) protease recognition and cleavage site
   2417..2434    +  CDS            9xHis (fragment): 9xHis affinity tag
   2444..2493    +  CDS            SET1 (fragment): solubility-enhancement tag derived from T7 phage gene 10B
   2501..2548    +  terminator     T7 terminator: transcription terminator for bacteriophage T7 RNA polymerase
   2585..3013    +  rep_origin     f1 ori (sequence partly withheld): f1 bacteriophage origin of replication; arrow indicates direction of (+) strand synthesis
   3066..3170    +  promoter       AmpR promoter: bla
   3171..4031    +  CDS            AmpR: β-lactamase; bla; confers resistance to ampicillin, carbenicillin, and related antibiotics
   4202..4790    +  rep_origin     ori: high-copy-number ColE1/pMB1/pBR322/pUC origin of replication
   4976..5115    -  misc_feature   bom: basis of mobility region from pBR322
   5217..5408    -  CDS            rop: Rop protein, which maintains plasmids at low copy number; rop
   5425..5805    +  CDS            YPB1_ECOLX: Protein predicted: Swiss-Prot protein existence level 4. From Escherichia coli.
   5877..6168    -  CDS            TcR (fragment): tetracycline efflux protein; tet; confers resistance to tetracycline
   6183..6204    -  protein_bind   CAP binding site: CAP binding activates transcription in the presence of cAMP. E. coli catabolite activator protein
   6217..7299    -  CDS            lacI: lac repressor; lacI; The lac repressor binds to the lac operator to inhibit transcription in E. coli. This inhibition can be relieved by adding lactose or isopropyl-β-D-thiogalactopyranoside (IPTG).
   7300..7377    -  promoter       lacI promoter: lacI
   7385..7664    -  CDS            TcR (fragment): tetracycline efflux protein; tet; confers resistance to tetracycline
   7686..7704    +  promoter       T7 promoter: promoter for bacteriophage T7 RNA polymerase
>Addgene plasmid #128957 | pTAMAHISTEV_Ab-PiuA | addgene full sequence | sequence record 254681 | Addgene NGS Result
GGAATTGTGAGCGGATAACAATTCCCCTCTAGAAATAATTTTGTTTAACTTTAAGAAGGAGATATACATA
TGCGCTATATCCGACAGTTATGCTGTGTATCCTTACTCTGCTTAAGCGGATCTGCCGCCGCCGCGAACGT
CCGTCTACAGCACCATCACCATCACCATCACGATTACGATATCCCAACGACCGAAAACCTGTATTTTCAG
GGCGCCATGGAACAAGAAGCAGTTTCGCAATTACCAACTATCCATACTAAAGCGACTCAAGAAGAATCTT
TAAAGGTTGATCAATCAGCAAACTCTAAATTTGTTGCTCCCCTTCTAGATACTCCTAAATCAGTATCAGT
TATCTCAAAACAACTTATAGAAGATACAAAAGTAACAACTTTAGCAGATGCATTGCGTACTGTTCCTGGC
ATTACTTTAGGTGCAGGTGAAGGCGGTAATCCGAATGGTGATCGACCTTTCATCCGTGGTTATAGTTCAG
AAAGCTCTATGTATATTGATGGTATCCGCAACTCTACCTCACAAAACCGTGAAATGTTTGCGGTCGAGCA
AGTAGAGGTAACCAAAGGTTCTGCATCAGCAATGGGTGGTGCAGGTTCAGTTGGTGGCAGCATCAATATG
ATTTCCAAGGTAGCTAAAAAGGGTGATTTTCTAGAAGGCTCAGTAGCCGCTGGTACTGATAACTACCAAC
GTATCACTTTAGATGGTAATAAAGACTTTGGAAATGGCATTGCAGCACGTGTAGCTGTTTTGGGACATCA
AAATGAAAAGGCTGGCCAAAGTAATGGGGCTGAATATAAACGTGTTGGTATTGCACCAAGTATTACTTTT
GGCTTAGATACACCGACACGTGCAACTTTGAGCTACTATTATTTACAAACTGATGATAAACCTGATTCAG
GTATTCCTTATTGGGATTCATCTCTTGGAAAAGCTCAAGGTAAACCGGCTGAAGTCAAACAAGGTACATA
TTACGGCTGGAAAGATCGAGATTTTCAAAAGCAAGAAAATCACATCGGTACAATTAAATTAGAACACGAC
CTTACCGACAATATAACTATTACTAATACGGCCATGTATGCCAAATCAAAAAATGATTATGTCTGGACAA
ACCCAGATGACTCAAAAGGTAATGTTGGCAAAGGTCTTGTTTGGCATCGTTTGAACTCAGCTATTACAGA
TAGTGAGACATTTACCGATCAATTAGCACTTACAGGTAAATTTGATACTGGCTTCTTAAAGCACAGATTT
AATGTAGGAGCAGAGTACAGCAAACAAAAAACTGATAAAGGCGGCTATAACATTATTGATGCCAAAGGTA
ATGTTTCTAGTACTGGCTTCTATAGCGATTGTTCAGACTTATCAACAAATTGGTGTACTTCGCTCAATGG
TCCAACTCAAAAGCCATTTGTTGACCGTTTACAAGCACGCCCAGACTTTGATGCAACTGTAGAAAGTACT
TCTGTCTACTTACTCGACAATATTGAAATCACACCAAAATGGTTATTAGATCTTGGCCTGCGTTGGGATA
AGTTTGAAGCTGAACAAAACTTCTTAGCTACTTCTAGTGCAGCGGCCTATACAGCAAAAAATAATTCAGA
TTTCGTGACCTATCAAGCGGGCATTACATTTAAACCAACAGAGAATGGCTCAATTTATACAAGCTATGCA
ACCTCAGCTAGTCCAGTCGGCTTAAATGCAGGTTGGGGGGATAATAGCGAAACAATTAATGCCAATAATC
AAATGATTGATCCCGAAGAGGCACAAACATTTGAAATCGGTACGAAATGGGATTTCCTAGATAACCACCT
AAATTTAACAGCTGCTATTTTCCGTACTGAAAAACAAAATACACGTGTACAAATCGACCCAACTACTTAT
GCAAATGTAGGTGAAAGTAAAGTTGATGGTTTTGAATTAGGCTTAAATGGTGAAATTACTGATAAATGGA
ACATTTCAGCTGGCTACACTTATTTAGACAGTGAACTAACCAAAAATGGTAAATCTTGCCGTAGCGGAAA
ATGTACTGACCAATCCATTTATAATGGCAACCAAATGCCAAACGTACCTAAGCAAGCTGCTACGTTATGG
ACTACCTATAAAGTACTTCCACAATTGACGGTAGGCGCTGGCGCTGTTTACTCTGACAAAGTATATGGTG
ATGTAGCAAATACTAAATGGGTTCCATCTTACGTACGTTACGATGCGATGGCACGTTACAACGTAAATAA
AAATGTTGATCTTCAATTAAATATCAACAACCTATCTGATAAGCGCTATTTCACTAAAGCTTACGCTTCT
CACTATGCAACAGAAGCAGAAGGCCGTAGTGCAGTTCTAGCAGTTAACTTTAAATACTAAGGATCCGAAT
TCGAGCTCCGTCGACAAGCTTGCGGCCGCACTCGAGCACCACCACCACCACCACTGAGATCCGGCTGCTA
ACAAAGCCCGAAAGGAAGCTGAGTTGGCTGCTGCCACCGCTGAGCAATAACTAGCATAACCCCTTGGGGC
CTCTAAACGGGTCTTGAGGGGTTTTTTGCTGAAAGGAGGAACTATATCCGGATTGGCGAATGGG
[124 nt withheld, positions 2585-2708]
C
[91 nt withheld, positions 2710-2800]
A
[49 nt withheld, positions 2802-2850]
CCTTTGACGTTGGAGTCCACGTTCTTT
[37 nt withheld, positions 2878-2914]
ACCCTATCTCGGTCTATTCTTTTGATTTATAAGGGATTTTGCCGATTTCGGCCTATTGGTTAAAAAATGA
GCTGATTTAACAAAAATTTAACGCGAATTTTAACAAAATATTAACGCTTACAATTTAGGTGGCACTTTTC
GGGGAAATGTGCGCGGAACCCCTATTTGTTTATTTTTCTAAATACATTCAAATATGTATCCGCTCATGAG
ACAATAACCCTGATAAATGCTTCAATAATATTGAAAAAGGAAGAGTATGAGTATTCAACATTTCCGTGTC
GCCCTTATTCCCTTTTTTGCGGCATTTTGCCTTCCTGTTTTTGCTCACCCAGAAACGCTGGTGAAAGTAA
AAGATGCTGAAGATCAGTTGGGTGCACGAGTGGGTTACATCGAACTGGATCTCAACAGCGGTAAGATCCT
TGAGAGTTTTCGCCCCGAAGAACGTTTTCCAATGATGAGCACTTTTAAAGTTCTGCTATGTGGCGCGGTA
TTATCCCGTATTGACGCCGGGCAAGAGCAACTCGGTCGCCGCATACACTATTCTCAGAATGACTTGGTTG
AGTACTCACCAGTCACAGAAAAGCATCTTACGGATGGCATGACAGTAAGAGAATTATGCAGTGCTGCCAT
AACCATGAGTGATAACACTGCGGCCAACTTACTTCTGACAACGATCGGAGGACCGAAGGAGCTAACCGCT
TTTTTGCACAACATGGGGGATCATGTAACTCGCCTTGATCGTTGGGAACCGGAGCTGAATGAAGCCATAC
CAAACGACGAGCGTGACACCACGATGCCTGCAGCAATGGCAACAACGTTGCGCAAACTATTAACTGGCGA
ACTACTTACTCTAGCTTCCCGGCAACAATTAATAGACTGGATGGAGGCGGATAAAGTTGCAGGACCACTT
CTGCGCTCGGCCCTTCCGGCTGGCTGGTTTATTGCTGATAAATCTGGAGCCGGTGAGCGTGGGTCTCGCG
GTATCATTGCAGCACTGGGGCCAGATGGTAAGCCCTCCCGTATCGTAGTTATCTACACGACGGGGAGTCA
GGCAACTATGGATGAACGAAATAGACAGATCGCTGAGATAGGTGCCTCACTGATTAAGCATTGGTAACTG
TCAGACCAAGTTTACTCATATATACTTTAGATTGATTTAAAACTTCATTTTTAATTTAAAAGGATCTAGG
TGAAGATCCTTTTTGATAATCTCATGACCAAAATCCCTTAACGTGAGTTTTCGTTCCACTGAGCGTCAGA
CCCCGTAGAAAAGATCAAAGGATCTTCTTGAGATCCTTTTTTTCTGCGCGTAATCTGCTGCTTGCAAACA
AAAAAACCACCGCTACCAGCGGTGGTTTGTTTGCCGGATCAAGAGCTACCAACTCTTTTTCCGAAGGTAA
CTGGCTTCAGCAGAGCGCAGATACCAAATACTGTCCTTCTAGTGTAGCCGTAGTTAGGCCACCACTTCAA
GAACTCTGTAGCACCGCCTACATACCTCGCTCTGCTAATCCTGTTACCAGTGGCTGCTGCCAGTGGCGAT
AAGTCGTGTCTTACCGGGTTGGACTCAAGACGATAGTTACCGGATAAGGCGCAGCGGTCGGGCTGAACGG
GGGGTTCGTGCACACAGCCCAGCTTGGAGCGAACGACCTACACCGAACTGAGATACCTACAGCGTGAGCT
ATGAGAAAGCGCCACGCTTCCCGAAGGGAGAAAGGCGGACAGGTATCCGGTAAGCGGCAGGGTCGGAACA
GGAGAGCGCACGAGGGAGCTTCCAGGGGGAAACGCCTGGTATCTTTATAGTCCTGTCGGGTTTCGCCACC
TCTGACTTGAGCGTCGATTTTTGTGATGCTCGTCAGGGGGGCGGAGCCTATGGAAAAACGCCAGCAACGC
GGCCTTTTTACGGTTCCTGGCCTTTTGCTGGCCTTTTGCTCACATGTTCTTTCCTGCGTTATCCCCTGAT
TCTGTGGATAACCGTATTACCGCCTTTGAGTGAGCTGATACCGCTCGCCGCAGCCGAACGACCGAGCGCA
GCGAGTCAGTGAGCGAGGAAGCGGAAGAGCGCCTGATGCGGTATTTTCTCCTTACGCATCTGTGCGGTAT
TTCACACCGCAATGGTGCACTCTCAGTACAATCTGCTCTGATGCCGCATAGTTAAGCCAGTATACACTCC
GCTATCGCTACGTGACTGGGTCATGGCTGCGCCCCGACACCCGCCAACACCCGCTGACGCGCCCTGACGG
GCTTGTCTGCTCCCGGCATCCGCTTACAGACAAGCTGTGACCGTCTCCGGGAGCTGCATGTGTCAGAGGT
TTTCACCGTCATCACCGAAACGCGCGAGGCAGCTGCGGTAAAGCTCATCAGCGTGGTCGTGAAGCGATTC
ACAGATGTCTGCCTGTTCATCCGCGTCCAGCTCGTTGAGTTTCTCCAGAAGCGTTAATGTCTGGCTTCTG
ATAAAGCGGGCCATGTTAAGGGCGGTTTTTTCCTGTTTGGTCACTGATGCCTCCGTGTAAGGGGGATTTC
TGTTCATGGGGGTAATGATACCGATGAAACGAGAGAGGATGCTCACGATACGGGTTACTGATGATGAACA
TGCCCGGTTACTGGAACGTTGTGAGGGTAAACAACTGGCGGTATGGATGCGGCGGGACCAGAGAAAAATC
ACTCAGGGTCAATGCCAGCGCTTCGTTAATACAGATGTAGGTGTTCCACAGGGTAGCCAGCAGCATCCTG
CGATGCAGATCCGGAACATAATGGTGCAGGGCGCTGACTTCCGCGTTTCCAGACTTTACGAAACACGGAA
ACCGAAGACCATTCATGTTGTTGCTCAGGTCGCAGACGTTTTGCAGCAGCAGTCGCTTCACGTTCGCTCG
CGTATCGGTGATTCATTCTGCTAACCAGTAAGGCAACCCCGCCAGCCTAGCCGGGTCCTCAACGACAGGA
GCACGATCATGCGCACCCGTGGGGCCGCCATGCCGGCGATAATGGCCTGCTTCTCGCCGAAACGTTTGGT
GGCGGGACCAGTGACGAAGGCTTGAGCGAGGGCGTGCAAGATTCCGAATACCGCAAGCGACAGGCCGATC
ATCGTCGCGCTCCAGCGAAAGCGGTCCTCGCCGAAAATGACCCAGAGCGCTGCCGGCACCTGTCCTACGA
GTTGCATGATAAAGAAGACAGTCATAAGTGCGGCGACGATAGTCATGCCCCGCGCCCACCGGAAGGAGCT
GACTGGGTTGAAGGCTCTCAAGGGCATCGGTCGAGATCCCGGTGCCTAATGAGTGAGCTAACTTACATTA
ATTGCGTTGCGCTCACTGCCCGCTTTCCAGTCGGGAAACCTGTCGTGCCAGCTGCATTAATGAATCGGCC
AACGCGCGGGGAGAGGCGGTTTGCGTATTGGGCGCCAGGGTGGTTTTTCTTTTCACCAGTGAGACGGGCA
ACAGCTGATTGCCCTTCACCGCCTGGCCCTGAGAGAGTTGCAGCAAGCGGTCCACGCTGGTTTGCCCCAG
CAGGCGAAAATCCTGTTTGATGGTGGTTAACGGCGGGATATAACATGAGCTGTCTTCGGTATCGTCGTAT
CCCACTACCGAGATATCCGCACCAACGCGCAGCCCGGACTCGGTAATGGCGCGCATTGCGCCCAGCGCCA
TCTGATCGTTGGCAACCAGCATCGCAGTGGGAACGATGCCCTCATTCAGCATTTGCATGGTTTGTTGAAA
ACCGGACATGGCACTCCAGTCGCCTTCCCGTTCCGCTATCGGCTGAATTTGATTGCGAGTGAGATATTTA
TGCCAGCCAGCCAGACGCAGACGCGCCGAGACAGAACTTAATGGGCCCGCTAACAGCGCGATTTGCTGGT
GACCCAATGCGACCAGATGCTCCACGCCCAGTCGCGTACCGTCTTCATGGGAGAAAATAATACTGTTGAT
GGGTGTCTGGTCAGAGACATCAAGAAATAACGCCGGAACATTAGTGCAGGCAGCTTCCACAGCAATGGCA
TCCTGGTCATCCAGCGGATAGTTAATGATCAGCCCACTGACGCGTTGCGCGAGAAGATTGTGCACCGCCG
CTTTACAGGCTTCGACGCCGCTTCGTTCTACCATCGACACCACCACGCTGGCACCCAGTTGATCGGCGCG
AGATTTAATCGCCGCGACAATTTGCGACGGCGCGTGCAGGGCCAGACTGGAGGTGGCAACGCCAATCAGC
AACGACTGTTTGCCCGCCAGTTGTTGTGCCACGCGGTTGGGAATGTAATTCAGCTCCGCCATCGCCGCTT
CCACTTTTTCCCGCGTTTTCGCAGAAACGTGGCTGGCCTGGTTCACCACGCGGGAAACGGTCTGATAAGA
GACACCGGCATACTCTGCGACATCGTATAACGTTACTGGTTTCACATTCACCACCCTGAATTGACTCTCT
TCCGGGCGCTATCATGCCATACCGCGAAAGGTTTTGCGCCATTCGATGGTGTCCGGGATCTCGACGCTCT
CCCTTATGCAACTCCTGCATTAGGAAGCAGCCCAGTAGTAGGTTGAGGCCGTTGAGCACCGCCGCCGCAA
GGAATGGTGCATGCAAGGAGATGGCGCCCAACAGTCCCCCGGCCACGGGGCCTGCCACCATACCCACGCC
GAAACAAGCGCTCATGAGCCCGAAGTGGCGAGCCCGATCTTCCCCATCGGTGATGTCGGCGATATAGGCG
CCAGCAACCGCACCTGTGGCGCCGGTGATGCCGGCCACGATGCGTCCGGCGTAGAGGATCGAGATCTCGA
TCCCGCGAAATTAATACGACTCACTATAGG
